Addgene plasmid #42051: pET-GST-TNRC6A-(935-984)-NES-mut
Depositing lab: Kumiko Ui-Tei. Depositing organization: The University of Tokyo. Publication: Human TNRC6A is an Argonaute-navigator protein for microRNA-mediated gene silencing in the nucleus. Nishi K, Nishi A, Nagasawa T, Ui-Tei K. RNA. 2013 Jan;19(1):17-35. doi: 10.1261/rna.034769.112. Epub 2012 Nov 13. PubMed 23150874.
Backbone
  Vector backbone: pET28a
  Backbone size w/o insert (bp): 5311
  Total vector size (bp): 6157
  Vector type: Bacterial Expression
Growth in bacteria
  Bacterial resistance: Kanamycin, 50 μg/mL
  Growth temperature: 37°C
  Growth strain: DH5alpha
  Copy number: Low Copy
Gene/Insert
  Gene/Insert name: TNRC6A (alt name: GW182)
  Species: H. sapiens (human)
  Mutation: contain aa935-984, F951A, F955A, I958A, F960A
  GenBank ID: AAK62026.1
  Entrez Gene: TNRC6A (a.k.a. CAGH26, FAME6, GW1, GW182, TNRC6)
  Tag / fusion protein: His (N terminal on backbone); GST (N terminal on insert)
  Cloning method: Restriction Enzyme; 5′ cloning site NheI (not destroyed); 3′ cloning site NotI (not destroyed)
  Sequencing primers: 5′ TAATACGACTCACTATAGGG
Terms and licenses: Academic/Nonprofit Terms; Industry Terms: Not Available to Industry
How to cite: pET-GST-TNRC6A-(935-984)-NES-mut was a gift from Kumiko Ui-Tei (Addgene plasmid # 42051 ; http://n2t.net/addgene:42051 ; RRID:Addgene_42051)
