[The description below was written by a language model from this plasmid's Addgene catalogue record and pLannotate feature annotations shown in this document.]
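Description:
pET-GST-TNRC6A-(935-984)-NES-mut is a 6,157 bp bacterial expression plasmid built on the pET28a backbone for producing a tagged fragment of human TNRC6A (GW182) in E. coli. It is maintained through a ColE1/pBR322-type origin together with the rop gene and bom region, consistent with its catalogued low copy number, and is selected with kanamycin via the aph(3')-Ia gene. An f1 phage origin is also present. The short tetracycline-resistance and AmpR promoter fragments in the annotation appear to be backbone remnants rather than functional markers.

Expression is driven by a T7 promoter followed by a lac operator and the T7 gene 10 ribosome binding site. The plasmid-encoded lacI repressor keeps transcription off until IPTG is added in a host that supplies T7 RNA polymerase, and a T7 terminator closes the unit. The open reading frame begins with the backbone N-terminal His tag (picked up by the annotation as a partial composite-tag match) and a thrombin cleavage site. This is followed by Schistosoma japonicum glutathione S-transferase and then TNRC6A residues 935–984, cloned between NheI and NotI. The TNRC6A segment itself is not annotated in the feature table but would lie in the gap after GST. A His-tag sequence from the vector is annotated downstream of the insert, but the record does not say whether it is translated.

The fragment carries four alanine substitutions (F951A, F955A, I958A, F960A). The "NES-mut" name indicates that these disrupt a nuclear export signal in this region. The construct is suited to purifying the mutant GST fusion on glutathione or nickel resin, for example as a comparison to a wild-type fragment in binding assays, within work on TNRC6A's role in nuclear microRNA-mediated silencing.
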