Features (pLannotate 1.2.2; 21 found; start..end, strand, type, name):
     12..467     +  rep_origin     f1 ori (sequence partly withheld): f1 bacteriophage origin of replication; arrow indicates direction of (+) strand synthesis
    494..551     +  promoter       AmpR promoter (fragment): bla
    560..1375    -  CDS            KanR: aminoglycoside phosphotransferase; aph(3')-Ia; confers resistance to kanamycin in bacteria or G418 (Geneticin®) in eukaryotes
   1497..2085    +  rep_origin     ori: high-copy-number ColE1/pMB1/pBR322/pUC origin of replication
   2271..2413    -  misc_feature   bom: basis of mobility region from pBR322
   2515..2706    -  CDS            rop: Rop protein, which maintains plasmids at low copy number; rop
   2723..3103    +  CDS            YPB1_ECOLX: Protein predicted: Swiss-Prot protein existence level 4. From Escherichia coli.
   3175..3466    -  CDS            TcR (fragment): tetracycline efflux protein; tet; confers resistance to tetracycline
   3481..3502    -  protein_bind   CAP binding site: CAP binding activates transcription in the presence of cAMP. E. coli catabolite activator protein
   3515..4597    -  CDS            lacI: lac repressor; lacI; The lac repressor binds to the lac operator to inhibit transcription in E. coli. This inhibition can be relieved by adding lactose or isopropyl-β-D-thiogalactopyranoside (IPTG).
   4598..4675    -  promoter       lacI promoter: lacI
   4683..4962    -  CDS            TcR (fragment): tetracycline efflux protein; tet; confers resistance to tetracycline
   4984..5002    +  promoter       T7 promoter: promoter for bacteriophage T7 RNA polymerase
   5003..5027    +  protein_bind   lac operator: The lac repressor binds to the lac operator to inhibit transcription in E. coli. This inhibition can be relieved by adding lactose or isopropyl-β-D-thiogalactopyranoside (IPTG). lac repressor encoded by lacI
   5042..5064    +  RBS            RBS: efficient ribosome binding site from bacteriophage T7 gene 10 (Olins and Rangwala, 1989)
   5083..5099    +  CDS            capTEV™ (fragment): composite tag for in vivo biotinylation, TEV protease cleavage, and 6xHis tagging
   5110..5127    +  CDS            thrombin site: thrombin recognition and cleavage site
   5140..5793    +  CDS            GST26_SCHJA: Experimental evidence at protein level: Swiss-Prot protein existence level 1. GST isoenzymes appear to play a central role in the parasite detoxification system. Other functions are also suspected including a role in increasing the solubility of haematin in the parasite gut. From Schistosoma japonicum (Blood fluke).
   6001..6018    +  CDS            9xHis (fragment): 9xHis affinity tag
   6028..6077    +  CDS            SET1 (fragment): solubility-enhancement tag derived from T7 phage gene 10B
   6085..6132    +  terminator     T7 terminator: transcription terminator for bacteriophage T7 RNA polymerase
>Addgene plasmid #42051 | pET-GST-TNRC6A-(935-984)-NES-mut | depositor full sequence | sequence record 56816 | pET-GST-TNRC6A-(935-984)-NES-mut sequence 6157 bps
TGGCGAATGGG
[124 nt withheld, positions 12-135]
C
[91 nt withheld, positions 137-227]
A
[49 nt withheld, positions 229-277]
CCTTTGACGTTGGAGTCCACGTTCTTT
[37 nt withheld, positions 305-341]
ACCCTATCTCGGTCTATTCTTTTGATTTATAAGGGATTTTGCCGATTTCGGCCTATTGGTTAAAAAATGA
GCTGATTTAACAAAAATTTAACGCGAATTTTAACAAAATATTAACGTTTACAATTTCAGGTGGCACTTTT
CGGGGAAATGTGCGCGGAACCCCTATTTGTTTATTTTTCTAAATACATTCAAATATGTATCCGCTCATGA
ATTAATTCTTAGAAAAACTCATCGAGCATCAAATGAAACTGCAATTTATTCATATCAGGATTATCAATAC
CATATTTTTGAAAAAGCCGTTTCTGTAATGAAGGAGAAAACTCACCGAGGCAGTTCCATAGGATGGCAAG
ATCCTGGTATCGGTCTGCGATTCCGACTCGTCCAACATCAATACAACCTATTAATTTCCCCTCGTCAAAA
ATAAGGTTATCAAGTGAGAAATCACCATGAGTGACGACTGAATCCGGTGAGAATGGCAAAAGTTTATGCA
TTTCTTTCCAGACTTGTTCAACAGGCCAGCCATTACGCTCGTCATCAAAATCACTCGCATCAACCAAACC
GTTATTCATTCGTGATTGCGCCTGAGCGAGACGAAATACGCGATCGCTGTTAAAAGGACAATTACAAACA
GGAATCGAATGCAACCGGCGCAGGAACACTGCCAGCGCATCAACAATATTTTCACCTGAATCAGGATATT
CTTCTAATACCTGGAATGCTGTTTTCCCGGGGATCGCAGTGGTGAGTAACCATGCATCATCAGGAGTACG
GATAAAATGCTTGATGGTCGGAAGAGGCATAAATTCCGTCAGCCAGTTTAGTCTGACCATCTCATCTGTA
ACATCATTGGCAACGCTACCTTTGCCATGTTTCAGAAACAACTCTGGCGCATCGGGCTTCCCATACAATC
GATAGATTGTCGCACCTGATTGCCCGACATTATCGCGAGCCCATTTATACCCATATAAATCAGCATCCAT
GTTGGAATTTAATCGCGGCCTAGAGCAAGACGTTTCCCGTTGAATATGGCTCATAACACCCCTTGTATTA
CTGTTTATGTAAGCAGACAGTTTTATTGTTCATGACCAAAATCCCTTAACGTGAGTTTTCGTTCCACTGA
GCGTCAGACCCCGTAGAAAAGATCAAAGGATCTTCTTGAGATCCTTTTTTTCTGCGCGTAATCTGCTGCT
TGCAAACAAAAAAACCACCGCTACCAGCGGTGGTTTGTTTGCCGGATCAAGAGCTACCAACTCTTTTTCC
GAAGGTAACTGGCTTCAGCAGAGCGCAGATACCAAATACTGTCCTTCTAGTGTAGCCGTAGTTAGGCCAC
CACTTCAAGAACTCTGTAGCACCGCCTACATACCTCGCTCTGCTAATCCTGTTACCAGTGGCTGCTGCCA
GTGGCGATAAGTCGTGTCTTACCGGGTTGGACTCAAGACGATAGTTACCGGATAAGGCGCAGCGGTCGGG
CTGAACGGGGGGTTCGTGCACACAGCCCAGCTTGGAGCGAACGACCTACACCGAACTGAGATACCTACAG
CGTGAGCTATGAGAAAGCGCCACGCTTCCCGAAGGGAGAAAGGCGGACAGGTATCCGGTAAGCGGCAGGG
TCGGAACAGGAGAGCGCACGAGGGAGCTTCCAGGGGGAAACGCCTGGTATCTTTATAGTCCTGTCGGGTT
TCGCCACCTCTGACTTGAGCGTCGATTTTTGTGATGCTCGTCAGGGGGGCGGAGCCTATGGAAAAACGCC
AGCAACGCGGCCTTTTTACGGTTCCTGGCCTTTTGCTGGCCTTTTGCTCACATGTTCTTTCCTGCGTTAT
CCCCTGATTCTGTGGATAACCGTATTACCGCCTTTGAGTGAGCTGATACCGCTCGCCGCAGCCGAACGAC
CGAGCGCAGCGAGTCAGTGAGCGAGGAAGCGGAAGAGCGCCTGATGCGGTATTTTCTCCTTACGCATCTG
TGCGGTATTTCACACCGCATATATGGTGCACTCTCAGTACAATCTGCTCTGATGCCGCATAGTTAAGCCA
GTATACACTCCGCTATCGCTACGTGACTGGGTCATGGCTGCGCCCCGACACCCGCCAACACCCGCTGACG
CGCCCTGACGGGCTTGTCTGCTCCCGGCATCCGCTTACAGACAAGCTGTGACCGTCTCCGGGAGCTGCAT
GTGTCAGAGGTTTTCACCGTCATCACCGAAACGCGCGAGGCAGCTGCGGTAAAGCTCATCAGCGTGGTCG
TGAAGCGATTCACAGATGTCTGCCTGTTCATCCGCGTCCAGCTCGTTGAGTTTCTCCAGAAGCGTTAATG
TCTGGCTTCTGATAAAGCGGGCCATGTTAAGGGCGGTTTTTTCCTGTTTGGTCACTGATGCCTCCGTGTA
AGGGGGATTTCTGTTCATGGGGGTAATGATACCGATGAAACGAGAGAGGATGCTCACGATACGGGTTACT
GATGATGAACATGCCCGGTTACTGGAACGTTGTGAGGGTAAACAACTGGCGGTATGGATGCGGCGGGACC
AGAGAAAAATCACTCAGGGTCAATGCCAGCGCTTCGTTAATACAGATGTAGGTGTTCCACAGGGTAGCCA
GCAGCATCCTGCGATGCAGATCCGGAACATAATGGTGCAGGGCGCTGACTTCCGCGTTTCCAGACTTTAC
GAAACACGGAAACCGAAGACCATTCATGTTGTTGCTCAGGTCGCAGACGTTTTGCAGCAGCAGTCGCTTC
ACGTTCGCTCGCGTATCGGTGATTCATTCTGCTAACCAGTAAGGCAACCCCGCCAGCCTAGCCGGGTCCT
CAACGACAGGAGCACGATCATGCGCACCCGTGGGGCCGCCATGCCGGCGATAATGGCCTGCTTCTCGCCG
AAACGTTTGGTGGCGGGACCAGTGACGAAGGCTTGAGCGAGGGCGTGCAAGATTCCGAATACCGCAAGCG
ACAGGCCGATCATCGTCGCGCTCCAGCGAAAGCGGTCCTCGCCGAAAATGACCCAGAGCGCTGCCGGCAC
CTGTCCTACGAGTTGCATGATAAAGAAGACAGTCATAAGTGCGGCGACGATAGTCATGCCCCGCGCCCAC
CGGAAGGAGCTGACTGGGTTGAAGGCTCTCAAGGGCATCGGTCGAGATCCCGGTGCCTAATGAGTGAGCT
AACTTACATTAATTGCGTTGCGCTCACTGCCCGCTTTCCAGTCGGGAAACCTGTCGTGCCAGCTGCATTA
ATGAATCGGCCAACGCGCGGGGAGAGGCGGTTTGCGTATTGGGCGCCAGGGTGGTTTTTCTTTTCACCAG
TGAGACGGGCAACAGCTGATTGCCCTTCACCGCCTGGCCCTGAGAGAGTTGCAGCAAGCGGTCCACGCTG
GTTTGCCCCAGCAGGCGAAAATCCTGTTTGATGGTGGTTAACGGCGGGATATAACATGAGCTGTCTTCGG
TATCGTCGTATCCCACTACCGAGATATCCGCACCAACGCGCAGCCCGGACTCGGTAATGGCGCGCATTGC
GCCCAGCGCCATCTGATCGTTGGCAACCAGCATCGCAGTGGGAACGATGCCCTCATTCAGCATTTGCATG
GTTTGTTGAAAACCGGACATGGCACTCCAGTCGCCTTCCCGTTCCGCTATCGGCTGAATTTGATTGCGAG
TGAGATATTTATGCCAGCCAGCCAGACGCAGACGCGCCGAGACAGAACTTAATGGGCCCGCTAACAGCGC
GATTTGCTGGTGACCCAATGCGACCAGATGCTCCACGCCCAGTCGCGTACCGTCTTCATGGGAGAAAATA
ATACTGTTGATGGGTGTCTGGTCAGAGACATCAAGAAATAACGCCGGAACATTAGTGCAGGCAGCTTCCA
CAGCAATGGCATCCTGGTCATCCAGCGGATAGTTAATGATCAGCCCACTGACGCGTTGCGCGAGAAGATT
GTGCACCGCCGCTTTACAGGCTTCGACGCCGCTTCGTTCTACCATCGACACCACCACGCTGGCACCCAGT
TGATCGGCGCGAGATTTAATCGCCGCGACAATTTGCGACGGCGCGTGCAGGGCCAGACTGGAGGTGGCAA
CGCCAATCAGCAACGACTGTTTGCCCGCCAGTTGTTGTGCCACGCGGTTGGGAATGTAATTCAGCTCCGC
CATCGCCGCTTCCACTTTTTCCCGCGTTTTCGCAGAAACGTGGCTGGCCTGGTTCACCACGCGGGAAACG
GTCTGATAAGAGACACCGGCATACTCTGCGACATCGTATAACGTTACTGGTTTCACATTCACCACCCTGA
ATTGACTCTCTTCCGGGCGCTATCATGCCATACCGCGAAAGGTTTTGCGCCATTCGATGGTGTCCGGGAT
CTCGACGCTCTCCCTTATGCGACTCCTGCATTAGGAAGCAGCCCAGTAGTAGGTTGAGGCCGTTGAGCAC
CGCCGCCGCAAGGAATGGTGCATGCAAGGAGATGGCGCCCAACAGTCCCCCGGCCACGGGGCCTGCCACC
ATACCCACGCCGAAACAAGCGCTCATGAGCCCGAAGTGGCGAGCCCGATCTTCCCCATCGGTGATGTCGG
CGATATAGGCGCCAGCAACCGCACCTGTGGCGCCGGTGATGCCGGCCACGATGCGTCCGGCGTAGAGGAT
CGAGATCTCGATCCCGCGAAATTAATACGACTCACTATAGGGGAATTGTGAGCGGATAACAATTCCCCTC
TAGAAATAATTTTGTTTAACTTTAAGAAGGAGATATACCATGGGCAGCAGCCATCATCATCATCATCACA
GCAGCGGCCTGGTGCCGCGCGGCAGCCATATGGCTAGCATGTCCCCTATACTAGGTTATTGGAAAATTAA
GGGCCTTGTGCAACCCACTCGACTTCTTTTGGAATATCTTGAAGAAAAATATGAAGAGCATTTGTATGAG
CGCGATGAAGGTGATAAATGGCGAAACAAAAAGTTTGAATTGGGTTTGGAGTTTCCCAATCTTCCTTATT
ATATTGATGGTGATGTTAAATTAACACAGTCTATGGCCATCATACGTTATATAGCTGACAAGCACAACAT
GTTGGGTGGTTGTCCAAAAGAGCGTGCAGAGATTTCAATGCTTGAAGGAGCGGTTTTGGATATTAGATAC
GGTGTTTCGAGAATTGCATATAGTAAAGACTTTGAAACTCTCAAAGTTGATTTTCTTAGCAAGCTACCTG
AAATGCTGAAAATGTTCGAAGATCGTTTATGTCATAAAACATATTTAAATGGTGATCATGTAACCCATCC
TGACTTCATGTTGTATGACGCTCTTGATGTTGTTTTATACATGGACCCAATGTGCCTGGATGCGTTCCCA
AAATTAGTTTGTTTTAAAAAACGTATTGAAGCTATCCCACAAATTGATAAGTACTTGAAATCCAGCAAGT
ATATAGCATGGCCTTTGCAGGGCTGGCAAGCCACGTTTGGTGGTGGCGACCATCCTCCAAAATCGGATCT
GGAAGTTCTGTTCCAGGGGCCCCTGAAGCTTGGAATGATGAAAGGTGGAAACAAACAAGAAGAAGCGTGG
ATAAATCCAGCCGTTAAACAGGCTTCAAACGCCAGTGCTTCGAGAGACTCACCAGAGGAAAATGTACAAA
GCAATAAGATGGACCTTTCTGGAGGAATGTTACAAGACAAATGAGCGGCCGCACTCGAGCACCACCACCA
CCACCACTGAGATCCGGCTGCTAACAAAGCCCGAAAGGAAGCTGAGTTGGCTGCTGCCACCGCTGAGCAA
TAACTAGCATAACCCCTTGGGGCCTCTAAACGGGTCTTGAGGGGTTTTTTGCTGAAAGGAGGAACTATAT
CCGGAT
