>Addgene plasmid #42051 | pET-GST-TNRC6A-(935-984)-NES-mut | addgene partial sequence | sequence record 61700 | T7term  5'-GCTAGTTATTGCTCAGCGG-3'
CTTTCGGGCTTTGTTAGCAGCCGGATCTCAGTGGTGGTGGTGGTGGTGCTCGAGTGCGGCCGCTCATTTG
TCTTGTAACATTCCTCCAGAAAGGTCCATCTTATTGCTTTGTACATTTTCCTCTGGTGAGTCTCTCGAAG
CACTGGCGTTTGAAGCCTGTTTAACGGCTGGATTTATCCACGCTTCTTCTTGTTTGTTTCCACCTTTCAT
CATTCCAAGCTTCAGGGGCCCCTGGAACAGAACTTCCAGATCCGATTTTGGAGGATGGTCGCCACCACCA
AACGTGGCTTGCCAGCCCTGCAAAGGCCATGCTATATACTTGCTGGATTTCAAGTACTTATCAATTTGTG
GGATAGCTTCAATACGTTTTTTAAAACAAACTAATTTTGGGAACGCATCCAGGCACATTGGGTCCATGTA
TAAAACAACATCAAGAGCGTCATACAACATGAAGTCAGGATGGGTTACATGATCACCATTTAAATATGTT
TTATGACATAAACGATCTTCGAACATTTTCAGCATTTCAGGTAGCTTGCTAAGAAAATCAACTTTGAGAG
TTTCAAAGTCTTTACTATATGCAATTCTCGAAACACCGTATCTAATATCCAAAACCGCTCCTTCAAGCAT
TGAAATCTCTGCACGCTCTTTTGGACAACCACCCAACATGTTGTGCTTGTCAGCTATATAACGTATGATG
GCCATAGACTGTGTTAATTTAACATCACCATCAATATAATAAGGAAGATTGGGAAACTCCAAACCCAATT
CAAACTTTTTGTTTCGCCATTTATCACCTTCATCGCGCTCATACAAATGCTCTTCATATTTTTCTTCAAG
ATATTCCAAAAGAAGTCGAGTGGGTTGCACAAGGCCCTTAATTTTCCAATAACCTAGTATAGGGGACATG
CTAGCCATATGGCTGCCGCGCGGCACCAGGCCGCTGCTGTGATGATGA
