>Addgene plasmid #42051 | pET-GST-TNRC6A-(935-984)-NES-mut | addgene partial sequence | sequence record 62439 | pBRrevBam 5'-GGTGATGTCGGCGATATAGG-3'
GCCGGTGATGCCGGCCACGATGCGTCCGGCGTAGAGGATCGAGATCTCGATCCCGCGAAATTAATACGAC
TCACTATAGGGGAATTGTGAGCGGATAACAATTCCCCTCTAGAAATAATTTTGTTTAACTTTAAGAAGGA
GATATACCATGGGCAGCAGCCATCATCATCATCATCACAGCAGCGGCCTGGTGCCGCGCGGCAGCCATAT
GGCTAGCATGTCCCCTATACTAGGTTATTGGAAAATTAAGGGCCTTGTGCAACCCACTCGACTTCTTTTG
GAATATCTTGAAGAAAAATATGAAGAGCATTTGTATGAGCGCGATGAAGGTGATAAATGGCGAAACAAAA
AGTTTGAATTGGGTTTGGAGTTTCCCAATCTTCCTTATTATATTGATGGTGATGTTAAATTAACACAGTC
TATGGCCATCATACGTTATATAGCTGACAAGCACAACATGTTGGGTGGTTGTCCAAAAGAGCGTGCAGAG
ATTTCAATGCTTGAAGGAGCGGTTTTGGATATTAGATACGGTGTTTCGAGAATTGCATATAGTAAAGACT
TTGAAACTCTCAAAGTTGATTTTCTTAGCAAGCTACCTGAAATGCTGAAAATGTTCGAAGATCGTTTATG
TCATAAAACATATTTAAATGGTGATCATGTAACCCATCCTGACTTCATGTTGTATGACGCTCTTGATGTT
GTTTTATACATGGACCCAATGTGCCTGGATGCGTTCCCAAAATTAGTTTGTTTTAAAAAACGTATTGAAG
CTATCCCACAAATTGATAAGTACTTGAAATCCAGCA
